>Addgene plasmid #111195 | IKK2-EGFP | addgene full sequence | sequence record 213157 | Addgene NGS Result
TAATAGTAATCAATTACGGGGTCATTAGTTCATAGCCCATATATGGAGTTCCGCGTTACATAACTTACGG
TAAATGGCCCGCCTGGCTGACCGCCCAACGACCCCCGCCCATTGACGTCAATAATGACGTATGTTCCCAT
AGTAACGCCAATAGGGACTTTCCATTGACGTCAATGGGTGGAGTATTTACGGTAAACTGCCCACTTGGCA
GTACATCAAGTGTATCATATGCCAAGTACGCCCCCTATTGACGTCAATGACGGTAAATGGCCCGCCTGGC
ATTATGCCCAGTACATGACCTTATGGGACTTTCCTACTTGGCAGTACATCTACGTATTAGTCATCGCTAT
TACCATGGTGATGCGGTTTTGGCAGTACATCAATGGGCGTGGATAGCGGTTTGACTCACGGGGATTTCCA
AGTCTCCACCCCATTGACGTCAATGGGAGTTTGTTTTGGCACCAAAATCAACGGGACTTTCCAAAATGTC
GTAACAACTCCGCCCCATTGACGCAAATGGGCGGTAGGCGTGTACGGTGGGAGGTCTATATAAGCAGAGC
TGGTTTAGTGAACCGTCAGATCCGCTAGACTCGACTTCGATATCTCGAATTCGATATGAGCTGGTCACCT
TCCCTGACAACGCAGACATGTGGGGCCTGGGAAATGAAAGAGCGCCTTGGGACAGGGGGATTTGGAAATG
TCATCCGATGGCACAATCAGGAAACAGGTGAGCAGATTGCCATCAAGCAGTGCCGGCAGGAGCTCAGCCC
CCGGAACCGAGAGCGGTGGTGCCTGGAGATCCAGATCATGAGAAGGCTGACCCACCCCAATGTGGTGGCT
GCCCGAGATGTCCCTGAGGGGATGCAGAACTTGGCGCCCAATGACCTGCCCCTGCTGGCCATGGAGTACT
GCCAAGGAGGAGATCTCCGGAAGTACCTGAACCAGTTTGAGAACTGCTGTGGTCTGCGGGAAGGTGCCAT
CCTCACCTTGCTGAGTGACATTGCCTCTGCGCTTAGATACCTTCATGAAAACAGAATCATCCATCGGGAT
CTAAAGCCAGAAAACATCGTCCTGCAGCAAGGAGAACAGAGGTTAATACACAAAATTATTGACCTAGGAT
ATGCCAAGGAGCTGGATCAGGGCAGTCTTTGCACATCATTCGTGGGGACCCTGCAGTACCTGGCCCCAGA
GCTACTGGAGCAGCAGAAGTACACAGTGACCGTCGACTACTGGAGCTTCGGCACCCTGGCCTTTGAGTGC
ATCACGGGCTTCCGGCCCTTCCTCCCCAACTGGCAGCCCGTGCAGTGGCATTCAAAAGTGCGGCAGAAGA
GTGAGGTGGACATTGTTGTTAGCGAAGACTTGAATGGAACGGTGAAGTTTTCAAGCTCTTTACCCTACCC
CAATAATCTTAACAGTGTCCTGGCTGAGCGACTGGAGAAGTGGCTGCAACTGATGCTGATGTGGCACCCC
CGACAGAGGGGCACGGATCCCACGTATGGGCCCAATGGCTGCTTCAAGGCCCTGGATGACATCTTAAACT
TAAAGCTGGTTCATATCTTGAACATGGTCACGGGCACCATCCACACCTACCCTGTGACAGAGGATGAGAG
TCTGCAGAGCTTGAAGGCCAGAATCCAACAGGACACGGGCATCCCAGAGGAGGACCAGGAGCTGCTGCAG
GAAGCGGGCCTGGCGTTGATCCCCGATAAGCCTGCCACTCAGTGTATTTCAGACGGCAAGTTAAATGAGG
GCCACACATTGGACATGGATCTTGTTTTTCTCTTTGACAACAGTAAAATCACCTATGAGACTCAGATCTC
CCCACGGCCCCAACCTGAAAGTGTCAGCTGTATCCTTCAAGAGCCCAAGAGGAATCTCGCCTTCTTCCAG
CTGAGGAAGGTGTGGGGCCAGGTCTGGCACAGCATCCAGACCCTGAAGGAAGATTGCAACCGGCTGCAGC
AGGGACAGCGAGCCGCCATGATGAATCTCCTCCGAAACAACAGCTGCCTCTCCAAAATGAAGAATTCCAT
GGCCTCCATGTCTCAGCAGCTCAAGGCCAAGTTGGATTTCTTCAAAACCAGCATCCAGATTGACCTGGAG
AAGTACAGCGAGCAAACCGAGTTTGGGATCACATCAGATAAACTGCTGCTGGCCTGGAGGGAAATGGAGC
AGGCTGTGGAGCTCTGTGGGCGGGAGAACGAAGTGAAACTCCTGGTAGAACGGATGATGGCTCTGCAGAC
CGACATTGTGGACTTACAGAGGAGTCCCATGGGCCGGAAGCAGGGGGGAACGCTGGACGACCTAGAGGAG
CAAGCAAGGGAGCTGTACAGGAGACTAAGGGAAAAACCTCGAGACCAGCGAACTGAGGGTGACAGTCAGG
AAATGGTACGGCTGCTGCTTCAGGCAATTCAGAGCTTCGAGAAGAAGGTGCGAGTGATCTATACGCAGCT
CAGTAAAACTGTGGTTTGCAAGCAGAAGGCGCTGGAACTGTTGCCCAAGGTGGAAGAGGTGGTGAGCTTA
ATGAATGAGGATGAGAAGACTGTTGTCCGGCTGCAGGAGAAGCGGCAGAAGGAGCTCTGGAATCTCCTGA
AGATTGCTTGTAGCAAGGTCCGTGGTCCTGTCAGTGGAAGCCCGGATAGCATGAATGCCTCTCGACTTAG
CCAGCCTGGGCAGCTGATGTCTCAGCCCTCCACGGCCTCCAACAGCTTACCTGAGCCAGCCAAGAAGAGT
GAAGAACTGGTGGCTGAAGCACATAACCTCTGCACCCTGCTAGAAAATGCCATACAGGACACTGTGAGGG
AACAAGACCAGAGTTTCACGGCCCTAGACTGGAGCTGGTTACAGACGGAAGAAGAAGAGCACAGCTGCCT
GGAGCAGGGGGATCCACCGGTCGCCACCATGGTGAGCAAGGGCGAGGAGCTGTTCACCGGGGTGGTGCCC
ATCCTGGTCGAGCTGGACGGCGACGTAAACGGCCACAAGTTCAGCGTGTCCGGCGAGGGCGAGGGCGATG
CCACCTACGGCAAGCTGACCCTGAAGTTCATCTGCACCACCGGCAAGCTGCCCGTGCCCTGGCCCACCCT
CGTGACCACCCTGACCTACGGCGTGCAGTGCTTCAGCCGCTACCCCGACCACATGAAGCAGCACGACTTC
TTCAAGTCCGCCATGCCCGAAGGCTACGTCCAGGAGCGCACCATCTTCTTCAAGGACGACGGCAACTACA
AGACCCGCGCCGAGGTGAAGTTCGAGGGCGACACCCTGGTGAACCGCATCGAGCTGAAGGGCATCGACTT
CAAGGAGGACGGCAACATCCTGGGGCACAAGCTGGAGTACAACTACAACAGCCACAACGTCTATATCATG
GCCGACAAGCAGAAGAACGGCATCAAGGTGAACTTCAAGATCCGCCACAACATCGAGGACGGCAGCGTGC
AGCTCGCCGACCACTACCAGCAGAACACCCCCATCGGCGACGGCCCCGTGCTGCTGCCCGACAACCACTA
CCTGAGCACCCAGTCCGCCCTGAGCAAAGACCCCAACGAGAAGCGCGATCACATGGTCCTGCTGGAGTTC
GTGACCGCCGCCGGGATCACTCTCGGCATGGACGAGCTGTACAAGTAAAGCGGCCGCGACTCTAGATCAT
AATCAGCCATACCACATTTGTAGAGGTTTTACTTGCTTTAAAAAACCTCCCACACCTCCCCCTGAACCTG
AAACATAAAATGAATGCAATTGTTGTTGTTAACTTGTTTATTGCAGCTTATAATGGTTACAAATAAAGCA
ATAGCATCACAAATTTCACAAATAAAGCATTTTTTTCACTGCATTCTAGTTGTGGTTTGTCCAAACTCAT
CAATGTATCTTAAGGCGTAAATTGTAAGCGTTAATATTTTGTTAAAATTCGCGTTAAATTTTTGTTAAAT
CAGCTCATTTTTTAACCAATAGGCCGAAATCGGCAAAATCCCTTATAAATCAAAAGAATAGACCGAGATA
GGGT
[37 nt withheld, positions 3995-4031]
AAAGAACGTGGACTCCAACGTCAAAGG
[49 nt withheld, positions 4059-4107]
T
[91 nt withheld, positions 4109-4199]
G
[124 nt withheld, positions 4201-4324]
CAGGTGGCACTTTTCGGGGAAATGTGCGCGGAACCCCTATTTGTTTATTTTTCTAAATACATTCAAATAT
GTATCCGCTCATGAGACAATAACCCTGATAAATGCTTCAATAATATTGAAAAAGGAAGAGTCCTGAGGCG
GAAAGAACCAGCTGTGGAATGTGTGTCAGTTAGGGTGTGGAAAGTCCCCAGGCTCCCCAGCAGGCAGAAG
TATGCAAAGCATGCATCTCAATTAGTCAGCAACCAGGTGTGGAAAGTCCCCAGGCTCCCCAGCAGGCAGA
AGTATGCAAAGCATGCATCTCAATTAGTCAGCAACCATAGTCCCGCCCCTAACTCCGCCCATCCCGCCCC
TAACTCCGCCCAGTTCCGCCCATTCTCCGCCCCATGGCTGACTAATTTTTTTTATTTATGCAGAGGCCGA
GGCCGCCTCGGCCTCTGAGCTATTCCAGAAGTAGTGAGGAGGCTTTTTTGGAGGCCTAGGCTTTTGCAAA
GATCGATCAAGAGACAGGATGAGGATCGTTTCGCATGATTGAACAAGATGGATTGCACGCAGGTTCTCCG
GCCGCTTGGGTGGAGAGGCTATTCGGCTATGACTGGGCACAACAGACAATCGGCTGCTCTGATGCCGCCG
TGTTCCGGCTGTCAGCGCAGGGGCGCCCGGTTCTTTTTGTCAAGACCGACCTGTCCGGTGCCCTGAATGA
ACTGCAAGACGAGGCAGCGCGGCTATCGTGGCTGGCCACGACGGGCGTTCCTTGCGCAGCTGTGCTCGAC
GTTGTCACTGAAGCGGGAAGGGACTGGCTGCTATTGGGCGAAGTGCCGGGGCAGGATCTCCTGTCATCTC
ACCTTGCTCCTGCCGAGAAAGTATCCATCATGGCTGATGCAATGCGGCGGCTGCATACGCTTGATCCGGC
TACCTGCCCATTCGACCACCAAGCGAAACATCGCATCGAGCGAGCACGTACTCGGATGGAAGCCGGTCTT
GTCGATCAGGATGATCTGGACGAAGAGCATCAGGGGCTCGCGCCAGCCGAACTGTTCGCCAGGCTCAAGG
CGAGCATGCCCGACGGCGAGGATCTCGTCGTGACCCATGGCGATGCCTGCTTGCCGAATATCATGGTGGA
AAATGGCCGCTTTTCTGGATTCATCGACTGTGGCCGGCTGGGTGTGGCGGACCGCTATCAGGACATAGCG
TTGGCTACCCGTGATATTGCTGAAGAGCTTGGCGGCGAATGGGCTGACCGCTTCCTCGTGCTTTACGGTA
TCGCCGCTCCCGATTCGCAGCGCATCGCCTTCTATCGCCTTCTTGACGAGTTCTTCTGAGCGGGACTCTG
GGGTTCGAAATGACCGACCAAGCGACGCCCAACCTGCCATCACGAGATTTCGATTCCACCGCCGCCTTCT
ATGAAAGGTTGGGCTTCGGAATCGTTTTCCGGGACGCCGGCTGGATGATCCTCCAGCGCGGGGATCTCAT
GCTGGAGTTCTTCGCCCACCCTAGGGGGAGGCTAACTGAAACACGGAAGGAGACAATACCGGAAGGAACC
CGCGCTATGACGGCAATAAAAAGACAGAATAAAACGCACGGTGTTGGGTCGTTTGTTCATAAACGCGGGG
TTCGGTCCCAGGGCTGGCACTCTGTCGATACCCCACCGAGACCCCATTGGGGCCAATACGCCCGCGTTTC
TTCCTTTTCCCCACCCCACCCCCCAAGTTCGGGTGAAGGCCCAGGGCTCGCAGCCAACGTCGGGGCGGCA
GGCCCTGCCATAGCCTCAGGTTACTCATATATACTTTAGATTGATTTAAAACTTCATTTTTAATTTAAAA
GGATCTAGGTGAAGATCCTTTTTGATAATCTCATGACCAAAATCCCTTAACGTGAGTTTTCGTTCCACTG
AGCGTCAGACCCCGTAGAAAAGATCAAAGGATCTTCTTGAGATCCTTTTTTTCTGCGCGTAATCTGCTGC
TTGCAAACAAAAAAACCACCGCTACCAGCGGTGGTTTGTTTGCCGGATCAAGAGCTACCAACTCTTTTTC
CGAAGGTAACTGGCTTCAGCAGAGCGCAGATACCAAATACTGTTCTTCTAGTGTAGCCGTAGTTAGGCCA
CCACTTCAAGAACTCTGTAGCACCGCCTACATACCTCGCTCTGCTAATCCTGTTACCAGTGGCTGCTGCC
AGTGGCGATAAGTCGTGTCTTACCGGGTTGGACTCAAGACGATAGTTACCGGATAAGGCGCAGCGGTCGG
GCTGAACGGGGGGTTCGTGCACACAGCCCAGCTTGGAGCGAACGACCTACACCGAACTGAGATACCTACA
GCGTGAGCTATGAGAAAGCGCCACGCTTCCCGAAGGGAGAAAGGCGGACAGGTATCCGGTAAGCGGCAGG
GTCGGAACAGGAGAGCGCACGAGGGAGCTTCCAGGGGGAAACGCCTGGTATCTTTATAGTCCTGTCGGGT
TTCGCCACCTCTGACTTGAGCGTCGATTTTTGTGATGCTCGTCAGGGGGGCGGAGCCTATGGAAAAACGC
CAGCAACGCGGCCTTTTTACGGTTCCTGGCCTTTTGCTGGCCTTTTGCTCACATGTTCTTTCCTGCGTTA
TCCCCTGATTCTGTGGATAACCGTATTACCGCCATGCATTAGTTAT
Features (pLannotate 1.2.2; 14 found; start..end, strand, type, name):
     54..357     +  enhancer       CMV enhancer: human cytomegalovirus immediate early enhancer
    358..561     +  promoter       CMV promoter: human cytomegalovirus (CMV) immediate early promoter
    616..2877    +  CDS            IKBKB: IKKB_HUMAN - Also known as IKKB. Experimental evidence at protein level: Swiss-Prot protein existence level 1. Serine kinase that plays an essential role in the NF-kappa-B signaling pathway which is activated by multiple stimuli such as inflammatory cytokines, bacterial or viral products, DNA damages or other cellular stresses (PubMed:30337470). Acts as part of the canonical IKK complex in the conventional pathway of NF-kappa-B activation. Phosphorylates inhibitors of NF-kappa-B on 2 critical serine residues. These modifications allow polyubiquitination of the inhibitors and subsequent degrada
   2899..3618    +  CDS            EGFP: the original enhanced GFP (Yang et al., 1996) mammalian codon-optimized
   3635..3718    +  CDS            large T antigen (fragment): large T antigen from SV40 (simian virus 40)
   3741..3862    +  polyA_signal   SV40 poly(A) signal: SV40 polyadenylation signal
   3896..4324    -  rep_origin     f1 ori (sequence partly withheld): f1 bacteriophage origin of replication; arrow indicates direction of (+) strand synthesis
   4351..4455    +  promoter       AmpR promoter: bla
   4457..4814    +  promoter       SV40 promoter: SV40 enhancer and early promoter
   4849..5643    +  CDS            NeoR/KanR: aminoglycoside phosphotransferase from Tn5; aph(3')-II (or nptII); confers resistance to neomycin, kanamycin, and G418 (Geneticin®)
   5664..5816    +  CDS            ble (fragment): BLE_KLEPN - Experimental evidence at protein level: Swiss-Prot protein existence level 1. Binding protein with a strong affinity to the bleomycin family of antibiotics. Binds to CL990; an antimitotic-antibiotic compound. From Klebsiella pneumoniae.
   5875..5922    +  polyA_signal   HSV TK poly(A) signal: herpes simplex virus thymidine kinase polyadenylation signal (Cole and Stacy, 1985)
   6013..6029    -  polyA_signal   bGH poly(A) signal (fragment): bovine growth hormone polyadenylation signal
   6251..6839    +  rep_origin     ori: high-copy-number ColE1/pMB1/pBR322/pUC origin of replication
