[The description below was written by a language model from this plasmid's Addgene catalogue record and pLannotate feature annotations shown in this document.]
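Description:
IKK2-EGFP is a mammalian expression plasmid that produces human IKKβ (IKBKB, also called IKK2) fused to enhanced green fluorescent protein. The catalogue lists the Clontech vector pEGFP-C1 as the backbone. However, the annotated 6,960 nt sequence places the IKBKB coding region upstream of EGFP, so the fluorescent protein sits at the C terminus of the kinase. This matches the plasmid name and the recorded tag position, although it is the arrangement more typical of an N-series EGFP vector than of a C1 vector. The restriction sites used for cloning are not recorded.

Expression of the fusion is driven by the human cytomegalovirus immediate early enhancer and promoter and terminated by the SV40 polyadenylation signal. The short large T antigen fragment annotated just before that signal is probably residual SV40 sequence rather than a functional element. A second cassette carries the Tn5 NeoR/KanR aminoglycoside phosphotransferase gene, followed by the HSV TK polyadenylation signal. A bacterial bla-type promoter drives this gene in E. coli for kanamycin selection, and the SV40 enhancer/early promoter drives it in mammalian cells for G418 selection of stable lines. The small ble and bGH poly(A) fragments are likely backbone remnants or annotation hits. A high-copy pUC-type origin supports propagation in bacteria, and an f1 origin allows single-stranded DNA production.

IKKβ is the serine kinase of the canonical IKK complex. It phosphorylates the inhibitors of NF-κB, which marks them for degradation. The stated purpose is a fluorescent fusion protein, and the associated work examined how NF-κB pathway components shuttle between cytoplasm and nucleus. The plasmid is therefore suited to live-cell imaging of IKKβ localisation and dynamics in transfected mammalian cells.
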