Addgene plasmid #111195: IKK2-EGFP
Purpose: fluorescent fusion protein
Depositing lab: Johannes A. Schmid. Depositing organization: Medical University of Vienna. Publication: Signaling molecules of the NF-kappa B pathway shuttle constitutively between cytoplasm and nucleus. Birbach A, Gold P, Binder BR, Hofer E, de Martin R, Schmid JA. J Biol Chem. 2002 Mar 29;277(13):10842-51. doi: 10.1074/jbc.M112475200. Epub 2002 Jan 18. PubMed 11801607.
Backbone
  Vector backbone: pEGFP-C1
  Backbone manufacturer: Clontech
  Vector type: Mammalian Expression
  Selectable markers: Neomycin (select with G418)
Growth in bacteria
  Bacterial resistance: Kanamycin, 50 μg/mL
  Growth temperature: 37°C
  Growth strain: DH5alpha
  Copy number: High Copy
Gene/Insert
  Gene/Insert name: IKKbeta (alt name: IKBKB)
  Species: H. sapiens (human)
  Entrez Gene: IKBKB (a.k.a. IKK-2, IKK-beta, IKK2, IKKB, IMD15, IMD15A, IMD15B, NFKBIKB)
  Tag / fusion protein: EGFP (C terminal on backbone)
  Cloning method: Restriction Enzyme; 5′ cloning site Unknown (unknown if destroyed)
Terms and licenses: Academic/Nonprofit Terms; Industry Terms: Not Available to Industry
How to cite: IKK2-EGFP was a gift from Johannes A. Schmid (Addgene plasmid # 111195 ; http://n2t.net/addgene:111195 ; RRID:Addgene_111195)
